>Addgene plasmid #215893 | pcDNA5-TRBP-V336A/H338A/Y358A | addgene full sequence | sequence record 438209 | Addgene NGS Result
GACGGATCGGGAGATCTCCCGATCCCCTATGGTGCACTCTCAGTACAATCTGCTCTGATGCCGCATAGTT
AAGCCAGTATCTGCTCCCTGCTTGTGTGTTGGAGGTCGCTGAGTAGTGCGCGAGCAAAATTTAAGCTACA
ACAAGGCAAGGCTTGACCGACAATTGCATGAAGAATCTGCTTAGGGTTAGGCGTTTTGCGCTGCTTCGCG
ATGTACGGGCCAGATATACGCGTTGACATTGATTATTGACTAGTTATTAATAGTAATCAATTACGGGGTC
ATTAGTTCATAGCCCATATATGGAGTTCCGCGTTACATAACTTACGGTAAATGGCCCGCCTGGCTGACCG
CCCAACGACCCCCGCCCATTGACGTCAATAATGACGTATGTTCCCATAGTAACGCCAATAGGGACTTTCC
ATTGACGTCAATGGGTGGAGTATTTACGGTAAACTGCCCACTTGGCAGTACATCAAGTGTATCATATGCC
AAGTACGCCCCCTATTGACGTCAATGACGGTAAATGGCCCGCCTGGCATTATGCCCAGTACATGACCTTA
TGGGACTTTCCTACTTGGCAGTACATCTACGTATTAGTCATCGCTATTACCATGGTGATGCGGTTTTGGC
AGTACATCAATGGGCGTGGATAGCGGTTTGACTCACGGGGATTTCCAAGTCTCCACCCCATTGACGTCAA
TGGGAGTTTGTTTTGGCACCAAAATCAACGGGACTTTCCAAAATGTCGTAACAACTCCGCCCCATTGACG
CAAATGGGCGGTAGGCGTGTACGGTGGGAGGTCTATATAAGCAGAGCTCTCCCTATCAGTGATAGAGATC
TCCCTATCAGTGATAGAGATCGTCGACGAGCTCGTTTAGTGAACCGTCAGATCGCCTGGAGACGCCATCC
ACGCTGTTTTGACCTCCATAGAAGACACCGGGACCGATCCAGCCTCCGGACTCTAGCGTTTCCACCGCGG
TGGCGGCCGCCACCATGGATTACAAGGATGACGACGACGATAAGTACCCATACGATGTTCCAGATTACGC
TGCTAGCATGAGTGAAGAGGAGCAAGGCTCCGGCACTACCACGGGCTGCGGGCTGCCTAGTATAGAGCAA
ATGCTGGCCGCCAACCCAGGCAAGACCCCGATCAGCCTTCTGCAGGAGTATGGGACCAGAATAGGGAAGA
CGCCTGTGTACGACCTTCTCAAAGCCGAGGGCCAAGCCCACCAGCCTAATTTCACCTTCCGGGTCACCGT
TGGCGACACCAGCTGCACTGGTCAGGGCCCCAGCAAGAAGGCAGCCAAGCACAAGGCAGCTGAGGTGGCC
CTCAAACACCTCAAAGGGGGGAGCATGCTGGAGCCGGCCCTGGAGGACAGCAGTTCTTTTTCTCCCCTAG
ACTCTTCACTGCCTGAGGACATTCCGGTTTTTACTGCTGCAGCAGCTGCTACCCCAGTTCCATCTGTAGT
CCTAACCAGGAGCCCCCCCATGGAACTGCAGCCCCCTGTCTCCCCTCAGCAGTCTGAGTGCAACCCCGTT
GGTGCTCTGCAGGAGCTGGTGGTGCAGAAAGGCTGGCGGTTGCCGGAGTACACAGTGACCCAGGAGTCTG
GGCCAGCCCACCGCAAAGAATTCACCATGACCTGTCGAGTGGAGCGTTTCATTGAGATTGGGAGTGGCAC
TTCCAAAAAATTGGCAAAGCGGAATGCGGCGGCCAAAATGCTGCTTCGAGTGCACACGGTGCCTCTGGAT
GCCCGGGATGGCAATGAGGTGGAGCCTGATGATGACCACTTCTCCATTGGTGTGGGCTCCCGCCTGGATG
GTCTTCGAAACCGGGGCCCAGGTTGCACCTGGGATTCTCTACGAAATTCAGTAGGAGAGAAGATCCTGTC
CCTCCGCAGTTGCTCCCTGGGCTCCCTGGGTGCCCTGGGCCCTGCCTGCTGCCGTGTCCTCAGTGAGCTC
TCTGAGGAGCAGGCCTTTCACGTCAGCTACCTGGATATTGAGGAGCTGAGCCTGAGTGGACTCTGCCAGT
GCCTGGTGGAACTGTCCACCCAGCCGGCCACTGCATGTGCAGGCTCTGCAACCACCAGGGAGGCAGCCCG
TGGTGAGGCTGCCCGCCGTGCCCTGCAGGCACTCAAGATCATGGCAGGCAGCAAGTGAAAGCTTATCGAT
ACCGTCGACCTCGAGGGGGGGCCCGGTACCTTAATTAATTAAGGTACCAGGTAAGTGTACCCAATTCGCC
CTATAGTGAGTCGTATTACAATTCACTCGAAACCCGCTGATCAGCCTCGACTGTGCCTTCTAGTTGCCAG
CCATCTGTTGTTTGCCCCTCCCCCGTGCCTTCCTTGACCCTGGAAGGTGCCACTCCCACTGTCCTTTCCT
AATAAAATGAGGAAATTGCATCGCATTGTCTGAGTAGGTGTCATTCTATTCTGGGGGGTGGGGTGGGGCA
GGACAGCAAGGGGGAGGATTGGGAAGACAATAGCAGGCATGCTGGGGATGCGGTGGGCTCTATGGCTTCT
GAGGCGGAAAGAACCAGCTGGGGCTCTAGGGGGTATCCCC
[124 nt withheld, positions 2561-2684]
C
[91 nt withheld, positions 2686-2776]
AGGGTGATGGTTCACGTACCTAGAAGTTCCTATTCCGAAGTTCCTATTCTCTAGAAAGTATAGGAACTTC
CTTGGCCAAAAAGCCTGAACTCACCGCGACGTCTGTCGAGAAGTTTCTGATCGAAAAGTTCGACAGCGTC
TCCGACCTGATGCAGCTCTCGGAGGGCGAAGAATCTCGTGCTTTCAGCTTCGATGTAGGAGGGCGTGGAT
ATGTCCTGCGGGTAAATAGCTGCGCCGATGGTTTCTACAAAGATCGTTATGTTTATCGGCACTTTGCATC
GGCCGCGCTCCCGATTCCGGAAGTGCTTGACATTGGGGAATTCAGCGAGAGCCTGACCTATTGCATCTCC
CGCCGTGCACAGGGTGTCACGTTGCAAGACCTGCCTGAAACCGAACTGCCCGCTGTTCTGCAGCCGGTCG
CGGAGGCCATGGATGCGATCGCTGCGGCCGATCTTAGCCAGACGAGCGGGTTCGGCCCATTCGGACCGCA
AGGAATCGGTCAATACACTACATGGCGTGATTTCATATGCGCGATTGCTGATCCCCATGTGTATCACTGG
CAAACTGTGATGGACGACACCGTCAGTGCGTCCGTCGCGCAGGCTCTCGATGAGCTGATGCTTTGGGCCG
AGGACTGCCCCGAAGTCCGGCACCTCGTGCACGCGGATTTCGGCTCCAACAATGTCCTGACGGACAATGG
CCGCATAACAGCGGTCATTGACTGGAGCGAGGCGATGTTCGGGGATTCCCAATACGAGGTCGCCAACATC
TTCTTCTGGAGGCCGTGGTTGGCTTGTATGGAGCAGCAGACGCGCTACTTCGAGCGGAGGCATCCGGAGC
TTGCAGGATCGCCGCGGCTCCGGGCGTATATGCTCCGCATTGGTCTTGACCAACTCTATCAGAGCTTGGT
TGACGGCAATTTCGATGATGCAGCTTGGGCGCAGGGTCGATGCGACGCAATCGTCCGATCCGGAGCCGGG
ACTGTCGGGCGTACACAAATCGCCCGCAGAAGCGCGGCCGTCTGGACCGATGGCTGTGTAGAAGTACTCG
CCGATAGTGGAAACCGACGCCCCAGCACTCGTCCGAGGGCAAAGGAATAGCACGTACTACGAGATTTCGA
TTCCACCGCCGCCTTCTATGAAAGGTTGGGCTTCGGAATCGTTTTCCGGGACGCCGGCTGGATGATCCTC
CAGCGCGGGGATCTCATGCTGGAGTTCTTCGCCCACCCCAACTTGTTTATTGCAGCTTATAATGGTTACA
AATAAAGCAATAGCATCACAAATTTCACAAATAAAGCATTTTTTTCACTGCATTCTAGTTGTGGTTTGTC
CAAACTCATCAATGTATCTTATCATGTCTGTATACCGTCGACCTCTAGCTAGAGCTTGGCGTAATCATGG
TCATAGCTGTTTCCTGTGTGAAATTGTTATCCGCTCACAATTCCACACAACATACGAGCCGGAAGCATAA
AGTGTAAAGCCTGGGGTGCCTAATGAGTGAGCTAACTCACATTAATTGCGTTGCGCTCACTGCCCGCTTT
CCAGTCGGGAAACCTGTCGTGCCAGCTGCATTAATGAATCGGCCAACGCGCGGGGAGAGGCGGTTTGCGT
ATTGGGCGCTCTTCCGCTTCCTCGCTCACTGACTCGCTGCGCTCGGTCGTTCGGCTGCGGCGAGCGGTAT
CAGCTCACTCAAAGGCGGTAATACGGTTATCCACAGAATCAGGGGATAACGCAGGAAAGAACATGTGAGC
AAAAGGCCAGCAAAAGGCCAGGAACCGTAAAAAGGCCGCGTTGCTGGCGTTTTTCCATAGGCTCCGCCCC
CCTGACGAGCATCACAAAAATCGACGCTCAAGTCAGAGGTGGCGAAACCCGACAGGACTATAAAGATACC
AGGCGTTTCCCCCTGGAAGCTCCCTCGTGCGCTCTCCTGTTCCGACCCTGCCGCTTACCGGATACCTGTC
CGCCTTTCTCCCTTCGGGAAGCGTGGCGCTTTCTCATAGCTCACGCTGTAGGTATCTCAGTTCGGTGTAG
GTCGTTCGCTCCAAGCTGGGCTGTGTGCACGAACCCCCCGTTCAGCCCGACCGCTGCGCCTTATCCGGTA
ACTATCGTCTTGAGTCCAACCCGGTAAGACACGACTTATCGCCACTGGCAGCAGCCACTGGTAACAGGAT
TAGCAGAGCGAGGTATGTAGGCGGTGCTACAGAGTTCTTGAAGTGGTGGCCTAACTACGGCTACACTAGA
AGAACAGTATTTGGTATCTGCGCTCTGCTGAAGCCAGTTACCTTCGGAAAAAGAGTTGGTAGCTCTTGAT
CCGGCAAACAAACCACCGCTGGTAGCGGTGGTTTTTTTGTTTGCAAGCAGCAGATTACGCGCAGAAAAAA
AGGATCTCAAGAAGATCCTTTGATCTTTTCTACGGGGTCTGACGCTCAGTGGAACGAAAACTCACGTTAA
GGGATTTTGGTCATGAGATTATCAAAAAGGATCTTCACCTAGATCCTTTTAAATTAAAAATGAAGTTTTA
AATCAATCTAAAGTATATATGAGTAAACTTGGTCTGACAGTTACCAATGCTTAATCAGTGAGGCACCTAT
CTCAGCGATCTGTCTATTTCGTTCATCCATAGTTGCCTGACTCCCCGTCGTGTAGATAACTACGATACGG
GAGGGCTTACCATCTGGCCCCAGTGCTGCAATGATACCGCGAGACCCACGCTCACCGGCTCCAGATTTAT
CAGCAATAAACCAGCCAGCCGGAAGGGCCGAGCGCAGAAGTGGTCCTGCAACTTTATCCGCCTCCATCCA
GTCTATTAATTGTTGCCGGGAAGCTAGAGTAAGTAGTTCGCCAGTTAATAGTTTGCGCAACGTTGTTGCC
ATTGCTACAGGCATCGTGGTGTCACGCTCGTCGTTTGGTATGGCTTCATTCAGCTCCGGTTCCCAACGAT
CAAGGCGAGTTACATGATCCCCCATGTTGTGCAAAAAAGCGGTTAGCTCCTTCGGTCCTCCGATCGTTGT
CAGAAGTAAGTTGGCCGCAGTGTTATCACTCATGGTTATGGCAGCACTGCATAATTCTCTTACTGTCATG
CCATCCGTAAGATGCTTTTCTGTGACTGGTGAGTACTCAACCAAGTCATTCTGAGAATAGTGTATGCGGC
GACCGAGTTGCTCTTGCCCGGCGTCAATACGGGATAATACCGCGCCACATAGCAGAACTTTAAAAGTGCT
CATCATTGGAAAACGTTCTTCGGGGCGAAAACTCTCAAGGATCTTACCGCTGTTGAGATCCAGTTCGATG
TAACCCACTCGTGCACCCAACTGATCTTCAGCATCTTTTACTTTCACCAGCGTTTCTGGGTGAGCAAAAA
CAGGAAGGCAAAATGCCGCAAAAAAGGGAATAAGGGCGACACGGAAATGTTGAATACTCATACTCTTCCT
TTTTCAATATTATTGAAGCATTTATCAGGGTTATTGTCTCATGAGCGGATACATATTTGAATGTATTTAG
AAAAATAAACAAATAGGGGTTCCGCGCACATTTCCCCGAAAAGTGCCACCTGACGTC
Features (pLannotate 1.2.2; 26 found; start..end, strand, type, name):
     28..80      -  misc_feature   bom (fragment): basis of mobility region from pBR322
    235..614     +  enhancer       CMV enhancer: human cytomegalovirus immediate early enhancer
    615..818     +  promoter       CMV promoter: human cytomegalovirus (CMV) immediate early promoter
    820..839     +  promoter       PLtetO-1 promoter (fragment): modified phage lambda PL promoter with tet operator sites (Lutz and Bujard, 1997)
    841..860     +  promoter       PLtetO-1 promoter (fragment): modified phage lambda PL promoter with tet operator sites (Lutz and Bujard, 1997)
    868..901     +  promoter       TRE3GV promoter (fragment): 3rd-generation Tet-responsive promoter that can be activated by binding of Tet-On® 3G, optimized for retroviral and lentiviral vectors
    971..990     +  misc_feature   MCS (fragment): pBluescript multiple cloning site
    998..1017    +  CDS            3xFLAG (fragment): three tandem FLAG® epitope tags
   1025..1051    +  CDS            3xHA (fragment): three tandem HA epitope tags
   1058..2155    +  CDS            TARBP2: TRBP2_HUMAN - Also known as TRBP. Experimental evidence at protein level: Swiss-Prot protein existence level 1. (Microbial infection) Binds to the HIV-1 TAR RNA which is located in the long terminal repeat (LTR) of HIV-1, and stimulates translation of TAR-containing RNAs (PubMed:2011739, PubMed:11438532, PubMed:12475984). This is achieved in part at least by binding to and inhibiting EIF2AK2/PKR, thereby reducing phosphorylation and inhibition of EIF2S1/eIF-2-alpha (PubMed:11438532). May also promote translation of TAR-containing RNAs independently of EIF2AK2/PKR (PubMed:12475984). Mediates re
   2159..2200    +  misc_feature   MCS (fragment): pBluescript multiple cloning site
   2240..2258    -  promoter       T7 promoter: promoter for bacteriophage T7 RNA polymerase
   2291..2515    +  polyA_signal   bGH poly(A) signal: bovine growth hormone polyadenylation signal
   2519..2540    +  promoter       SV40 promoter (fragment): SV40 enhancer and early promoter
   2561..2794    +  rep_origin     f1 ori (fragment) (sequence partly withheld): f1 bacteriophage origin of replication; arrow indicates direction of (+) strand synthesis
   2799..2846    +  protein_bind   FRT: FLP-mediated recombination occurs in the 8-bp core sequence TCTAGAAA (Turan and Bode, 2011). FLP recombinase from the Saccharomyces cerevisiae 2μ plasmid
   2854..3876    +  CDS            HygR: aminoglycoside phosphotransferase from E. coli; aph(4)-Ia; confers resistance to hygromycin
   3886..4011    +  CDS            ble (fragment): BLE_KLEPN - Experimental evidence at protein level: Swiss-Prot protein existence level 1. Binding protein with a strong affinity to the bleomycin family of antibiotics. Binds to CL990; an antimitotic-antibiotic compound. From Klebsiella pneumoniae.
   4006..4127    +  polyA_signal   SV40 poly(A) signal: SV40 polyadenylation signal
   4200..4216    -  protein_bind   lac operator: The lac repressor binds to the lac operator to inhibit transcription in E. coli. This inhibition can be relieved by adding lactose or isopropyl-β-D-thiogalactopyranoside (IPTG). lac repressor encoded by lacI
   4224..4254    -  promoter       lac promoter: promoter for the E. coli lac operon
   4269..4290    -  protein_bind   CAP binding site: CAP binding activates transcription in the presence of cAMP. E. coli catabolite activator protein
   4303..4395    -  CDS            lacI (fragment): lac repressor; lacI; The lac repressor binds to the lac operator to inhibit transcription in E. coli. This inhibition can be relieved by adding lactose or isopropyl-β-D-thiogalactopyranoside (IPTG).
   4578..5166    -  rep_origin     ori: high-copy-number ColE1/pMB1/pBR322/pUC origin of replication
   5337..6197    -  CDS            AmpR: β-lactamase; bla; confers resistance to ampicillin, carbenicillin, and related antibiotics
   6198..6302    -  promoter       AmpR promoter: bla
