[The description below was written by a language model from this plasmid's Addgene catalogue record and pLannotate feature annotations shown in this document.]
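Description:
pcDNA5-TRBP-V336A/H338A/Y358A is a mammalian expression plasmid built on a pcDNA5 backbone that encodes a triple point mutant of human TRBP (gene TARBP2), a double-stranded RNA-binding protein known for binding HIV-1 TAR RNA and partnering with Dicer. It is propagated in E. coli as a high-copy plasmid through a ColE1/pUC-type origin and selected with ampicillin via the bla gene and its native promoter. The sequenced construct is about 6.3 kb.

The TARBP2 coding sequence is transcribed from the human CMV immediate-early enhancer and promoter and terminated by the bovine growth hormone polyadenylation signal. Immediately downstream of the CMV promoter the annotation picks up two short tet operator-like fragments, which is consistent with a tetracycline-repressor-regulatable CMV/TetO2 arrangement, although the catalogue entry does not state that expression is inducible. Short matches to FLAG and HA epitope sequences lie just upstream of the open reading frame, suggesting an N-terminal FLAG/HA tag, but the catalogue entry does not list any tags.

Downstream, an FRT site sits directly in front of a hygromycin resistance gene that has no annotated promoter of its own and is followed by the SV40 poly(A) signal. This layout is typical of vectors designed for FLP-mediated integration into a host cell line carrying a genomic FRT site, where recombination supplies the promoter needed for hygromycin selection.

The stated purpose is simply expression of the V336A/H338A/Y358A mutant. The associated publication concerns the TRBP–Dicer interaction in HIV-1 TAR RNA processing, translation and host-cell apoptosis. The record does not explicitly describe the functional effect of the three alanine substitutions.
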