Addgene plasmid #215893: pcDNA5-TRBP-V336A/H338A/Y358A
Purpose: Expression of TRBP-V336A/H338A/Y358A
Depositing lab: Kumiko Ui-Tei. Depositing organization: The University of Tokyo. Publication: TRBP-Dicer interaction may enhance HIV-1 TAR RNA translation via TAR RNA processing, repressing host-cell apoptosis. Komori C, Takahashi T, Nakano Y, Ui-Tei K. Biol Open. 2020 Feb 25;9(2):bio050435. doi: 10.1242/bio.050435. PubMed 32051109.
Backbone
  Vector backbone: pcDNA5
  Vector type: Mammalian Expression
Growth in bacteria
  Bacterial resistance: Ampicillin, 100 μg/mL
  Growth temperature: 37°C
  Growth strain: DH5alpha
  Copy number: High Copy
Gene/Insert
  Gene/Insert name: TRBP-V336A/H338A/Y358A
  Species: H. sapiens (human)
  Entrez Gene: TARBP2 (a.k.a. LOQS, TRBP, TRBP1, TRBP2)
  Cloning method: Ligation Independent Cloning
Terms and licenses: Academic/Nonprofit Terms; Industry Terms: Not Available to Industry
How to cite: pcDNA5-TRBP-V336A/H338A/Y358A was a gift from Kumiko Ui-Tei (Addgene plasmid # 215893 ; http://n2t.net/addgene:215893 ; RRID:Addgene_215893)
