>Addgene plasmid #215893 | pcDNA5-TRBP-V336A/H338A/Y358A | depositor partial sequence | sequence record 440630 | pcDNA5-TRBP-V336A/H338A/Y358A sequence 1101 bps
ATGAGTGAAGAGGAGCAAGGCTCCGGCACTACCACGGGCTGCGGGCTGCCTAGTATAGAGCAAATGCTGG
CCGCCAACCCAGGCAAGACCCCGATCAGCCTTCTGCAGGAGTATGGGACCAGAATAGGGAAGACGCCTGT
GTACGACCTTCTCAAAGCCGAGGGCCAAGCCCACCAGCCTAATTTCACCTTCCGGGTCACCGTTGGCGAC
ACCAGCTGCACTGGTCAGGGCCCCAGCAAGAAGGCAGCCAAGCACAAGGCAGCTGAGGTGGCCCTCAAAC
ACCTCAAAGGGGGGAGCATGCTGGAGCCGGCCCTGGAGGACAGCAGTTCTTTTTCTCCCCTAGACTCTTC
ACTGCCTGAGGACATTCCGGTTTTTACTGCTGCAGCAGCTGCTACCCCAGTTCCATCTGTAGTCCTAACC
AGGAGCCCCCCCATGGAACTGCAGCCCCCTGTCTCCCCTCAGCAGTCTGAGTGCAACCCCGTTGGTGCTC
TGCAGGAGCTGGTGGTGCAGAAAGGCTGGCGGTTGCCGGAGTACACAGTGACCCAGGAGTCTGGGCCAGC
CCACCGCAAAGAATTCACCATGACCTGTCGAGTGGAGCGTTTCATTGAGATTGGGAGTGGCACTTCCAAA
AAATTGGCAAAGCGGAATGCGGCGGCCAAAATGCTGCTTCGAGTGCACACGGTGCCTCTGGATGCCCGGG
ATGGCAATGAGGTGGAGCCTGATGATGACCACTTCTCCATTGGTGTGGGCTCCCGCCTGGATGGTCTTCG
AAACCGGGGCCCAGGTTGCACCTGGGATTCTCTACGAAATTCAGTAGGAGAGAAGATCCTGTCCCTCCGC
AGTTGCTCCCTGGGCTCCCTGGGTGCCCTGGGCCCTGCCTGCTGCCGTGTCCTCAGTGAGCTCTCTGAGG
AGCAGGCCTTTCACGTCAGCTACCTGGATATTGAGGAGCTGAGCCTGAGTGGACTCTGCCAGTGCCTGGT
GGAACTGTCCACCCAGCCGGCCACTGCATGTGCAGGCTCTGCAACCACCAGGGAGGCAGCCCGTGGTGAG
GCTGCCCGCCGTGCCCTGCAGGCACTCAAGATCATGGCAGGCAGCAAGTGA
